Addgene plasmid #25593: Py-ACPS
Purpose: Bacterial expression for structure determination; may not be full ORF
Depositing lab: Cheryl Arrowsmith. Depositing organization: University of Toronto.
Backbone
  Vector backbone: p15TV-L
  Backbone manufacturer: SGC
  Backbone size w/o insert (bp): 7746
  Vector type: Bacterial Expression
Growth in bacteria
  Bacterial resistance: Ampicillin, 100 μg/mL
  Growth temperature: 37°C
  Growth strain: DH5alpha
  Copy number: Low Copy
Gene/Insert
  Gene/Insert name: Py-ACPS (alt names: PDB: 2BDD; holo-(acyl-carrier protein) synthase)
  Species: Plasmodium yoelii
  Insert size (bp): 483
  GenBank ID: PY06285
  Tag / fusion protein: His (N terminal on insert)
  Cloning method: Restriction Enzyme
  Sequencing primers: 5′ T7; 3′ T7-term
Terms and licenses: Academic/Nonprofit Terms; Industry Terms: Not Available to Industry
Depositor comments: PDB: 2BDD http://www.thesgc.org/structures/2BDD/
How to cite: Py-ACPS was a gift from Cheryl Arrowsmith (Addgene plasmid # 25593 ; http://n2t.net/addgene:25593 ; RRID:Addgene_25593)
