[The description below was written by a language model from this plasmid's Addgene catalogue record.]
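Description:
Py-ACPS is a bacterial expression plasmid built on the p15TV-L backbone from the Structural Genomics Consortium, a vector recorded as about 7.7 kb without insert. It is maintained in E. coli under ampicillin selection and is listed as low copy. The record does not name the origin of replication. No feature table is provided, so the description rests on the catalogue fields alone.

The insert is a 483 bp coding fragment from the rodent malaria parasite Plasmodium yoelii that encodes holo-(acyl-carrier protein) synthase. This enzyme class transfers the phosphopantetheine group from coenzyme A onto acyl carrier protein, converting it from the apo form to the active holo form. The fragment was introduced by restriction enzyme cloning and carries an N-terminal His tag, which allows purification of the recombinant protein by immobilised metal affinity chromatography. The promoter is not stated explicitly. However, the listed sequencing primers are T7 and T7-terminator, which suggests that the insert sits in a T7 promoter/terminator expression cassette. Such a cassette would require a host strain supplying T7 RNA polymerase for expression, while the DH5alpha strain listed in the record serves for propagation.

The construct was made to produce protein for structure determination, and the depositor links it to a deposited crystal structure entry. The record cautions that the insert may not be the full open reading frame, as constructs of this kind are often trimmed to a crystallisable domain. Users needing the complete native protein should check the boundaries of the cloned region.
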