>Addgene plasmid #25593 | Py-ACPS | depositor partial sequence | sequence record 11997 | Author sequence
CATCATATAATAGGTATTGGTACAGATATTTTATGTGTTAATAGAATTTATAAAATTCTTGAAAAAAATA
TAAATTTTATTAAAAAAGTTTTAAATCCATTTGAATTAGCTGAATTTGAAACACAAAAAAAAAAATTAAA
CGAAAAAATAAATAAAAGTAATGAATTAAAAAAATTAGCAATTTATGTTAGTAAAAAATTTGCAGCAAAA
GAAGCTATACTTAAATCTATGGGTCGTGGATTAAGTTCTATATCTAAATATGGATTAAGTATGAATGATA
TTGAAATAAAGAATGATAAATATGGAAAACCTCATGTTTATTTATATGGAAAAGCTAAAAAGGTAGCTTA
CGAAATGGGTATAGTCAAAATATTTTTATCAATTAGTGATGAGAAAATTATAAATAGCCAGACAAATAAT
ATTTCGTCCAATTTTCCGACATTTATTATACAAGCACAGGCTCTAGCTGTAGGCTCAAATGTA
