>Addgene plasmid #25593 | Py-ACPS | addgene partial sequence | sequence record 31579 | 25593 with T7
TTGTTTAACTTTAAGAAGGAGATATACCATGGGCAGCAGCCATCATCATCATCATCACAGCAGCGGCAGA
GAAAACTTGTATTTCCAGGGCCATCATATAATAGGTATTGGTACAGATATTTTATGTGTTAATAGAATTT
ATAAAATTCTTGAAAAAAATATAAATTTTATTAAAAAAGTTTTAAATCCATTTGAATTAGCTGAATTTGA
AACACAAAAAAAAAAATTAAACGAAAAAATAAATAAAAGTAATGAATTAAAAAAATTAGCAATTTATGTT
AGTAAAAAATTTGCAGCAAAAGAAGCTATACTTAAATCTATGGGTCGTGGATTAAGTTCTATATCTAAAT
ATGGATTAAGTATGAATGATATTGAAATAAAGAATGATAAATATGGAAAACCTCATGTTTATTTATATGG
AAAAGCTAAAAAGGTAGCTTACGAAATGGGTATAGTCAAAATATTTTTATCAATTAGTGATGAGAAAATT
ATAAATAGCCAGACAAATAATATTTCGTCCAATTTTCCGACATTTATTATACAAGCACAGGCTCTAGCTG
TAGGCTCAAATGTATGATGACGAAGCTTGCGGCCGCACTCGAGGATCCGGCTGCTAACAAAGCCCGAAAG
GAAGCTGAGTTGGCTGCTGCCACCGCTGAGCAATAACTAGCATAACCCCTTGGGGCCTCTAAACGGGTCT
TGAGGGGTTTTTTGCTGAAAGGAGGAACTATATCCGGATATCCCGCAAGAGGCCCGGCAGTACCGGCATA
ACCAAGCCTATGCCTACAGCATCCAGGGTGACGGTGCCGAGGATGACGATGAGCGCATTGTTAGATTTCA
TACACGGTGCCTGACTGCGTTAGCAATTTAACTGTGATAAACTACCGCATTAAAGCTTATCGATGATAAG
CTGTCAAACATGAGAATTC
